Addgene plasmid #12281: pBD-0005
Depositing lab: Axel Brunger. Depositing organization: Stanford University. Publication: Central pore residues mediate the p97/VCP activity required for ERAD. DeLaBarre B, Christianson JC, Kopito RR, Brunger AT. Mol Cell. 2006 May 19. 22(4):451-62. 10.1016/j.molcel.2006.03.036 PubMed 16713576.
Backbone
  Vector backbone: pET-28a
  Backbone size w/o insert (bp): 5400
  Vector type: Bacterial Expression
Growth in bacteria
  Bacterial resistance: Kanamycin, 50 μg/mL
  Growth temperature: 37°C
  Growth strain: DH5alpha
  Copy number: High Copy
Gene/Insert
  Gene/Insert name: VCP K315L (alt name: p97)
  Species: M. musculus (mouse)
  Insert size (bp): 2400
  Mutation: K315L
  Entrez Gene: Vcp
  Tag / fusion protein: His6 (N terminal on backbone)
  Cloning method: Restriction Enzyme; 5′ cloning site NdeI (unknown if destroyed); 3′ cloning site BamH1 (unknown if destroyed)
  Sequencing primers: 5′ T7
Resource information
  A portion of this plasmid was derived from a plasmid made by: Graham Warren at Yale, circa 2000
Terms and licenses: Academic/Nonprofit Terms; Industry Terms: Not Available to Industry
How to cite: pBD-0005 was a gift from Axel Brunger (Addgene plasmid # 12281 ; http://n2t.net/addgene:12281 ; RRID:Addgene_12281)
