[The description below was written by a language model from this plasmid's Addgene catalogue record.]
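Description:
pBD-0005 is a bacterial expression plasmid built on the pET-28a backbone (about 5.4 kb without insert) that carries a roughly 2.4 kb insert encoding mouse VCP, also known as p97, with a K315L point mutation. The coding sequence was placed between the NdeI and BamHI sites of the vector by restriction cloning, which puts it in frame with the backbone-encoded N-terminal His6 tag; the record does not say whether either site survived cloning. The plasmid is selected with kanamycin, is listed as high copy, and is propagated in a standard cloning strain (DH5alpha).

No feature table is supplied, so the regulatory elements are not explicitly recorded. However, pET-28a is a T7 promoter-driven system, consistent with the T7 primer listed for sequencing the 5′ end of the insert. In vectors of this type, transcription depends on T7 RNA polymerase supplied by a suitable expression host, and the His6 tag allows the recombinant protein to be purified by immobilised metal affinity chromatography.

VCP/p97 is a hexameric AAA+ ATPase involved in extracting ubiquitinated substrates, including during endoplasmic reticulum-associated degradation (ERAD). The associated publication examined how residues lining the central pore of p97 contribute to the activity needed for ERAD, so this K315L variant was most likely made to produce mutant protein for biochemical or structural comparison with the wild type. The record does not describe the specific functional effect of the substitution. Part of the plasmid was derived from an earlier construct made in another laboratory.
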