>Addgene plasmid #12281 | pBD-0005 | addgene partial sequence | sequence record 18847 | 12281 with T7-terminal
TTCTTTCGGGCTTTGTTAGCAGCCGGATCTCAGTGGTGGTGGTGGTGGTGCTCGAGTGCGGCCGCAAGCT
TGTCGACGGAGCTCGAATTCGGATCCCGTCACTATTAGCCATACAGGTCATCGTCATTGTCTTCTGTGTA
CACACTGCCACCTGTGCCACCTCCACTGCCCTGGCTGGGACCAGCTCCACCCTGGTTCCCTGAAGGGAAT
CTGAAGCTGCCAAAACCTCGACTCTGCTGCAGTGTCTGGGCGAACATTTCATACTTCCGAATGTCATTAT
CGCTGACAGAACGTCGGGCAAAACGCATGGCTTCCTCAAAGTGATCTCTGCGGATCTCAGGCACTGGATC
GTCCTCTTCTACCTCCATAGCCGATGGATTTGTCTGCCTCTCTCGTTCTCGCCTAATCTCACTCTCAATA
GATTCACGAATGGCCAGTTTACAAGCCCGTTGGCAAATTTCTGTCAAATCAGCTCCAGAAAAGCCATTAG
TCATCTTAGCCAGGAACTCCAAATCCACATCCTTGGCAACTGGGGACTTTCGCAGATTGGCTTTTAGGAT
GGCAACACGGGACTTCTCATCAGGAAGTGGGATATAAATGAGCTGATCTAGACGGCCAGGTCTTAGGATA
GCAGGATCAATGATGTCAGGCCTGTTGGTAGCTCCAATGATAAACACATTCTTTTTTGTAGACATGCCAT
CCATTTCTGTCAAGATCTGATTGATGACTCGGTCAGCA
