>Addgene plasmid #12281 | pBD-0005 | addgene partial sequence | sequence record 18848 | rVSP-F 5'-atcaagcgagaggatgagga-3'
NNNNNNNNNNNGCTATGATGACGTCGGTGGTTGCAGGAAGCAGCTAGCTCAGATAAAGGAGATGGTGGAG
CTGCCACTGAGACATCCTGCGCTCTTCAAGGCGATTGGTGTAAAGCCTCCTCGGGGAATCTTGTTGTATG
GGCCTCCTGGGACAGGGAAGACCCTGATTGCTCGAGCTGTGGCAAATGAAACTGGAGCCTTCTTCTTTCT
GATCAATGGTCCTGAAATCATGAGCAAATTGGCTGGTGAGTCTGAGAGCAACCTTCGTAAAGCCTTTGAG
GAAGCTGAAAAGAATGCTCCTGCTATCATCTTCATCGATGAGCTTGATGCCATTGCACCCAAAAGAGAGC
TGACTCATGGGGAAGTGGAGCGTCGCATCGTGTCTCAGTTGTTGACCCTCATGGATGGCCTAAAGCAGAG
AGCACATGTGATAGTTATGGCAGCAACCAATAGACCCAACAGCATTGACCCAGCCCTACGGCGATTTGGT
CGCTTTGACAGAGAGGTAGATATTGGAATACCTGATGCTACAGGACGTTTGGAGATTCTTCAGATCCATA
CCAAGAACATGAAACTGGCAGATGATGTGGACTTGGAACAGGTAGCCAATGAGACTCATGGTCATGTTGG
TGCTGATTTGGCAGCCCTATGTTCAGAGGCTGCTCTGCAGGCCATCCGGAAAAAAATGGACCTCATTGAC
CTAGAAGATGAGACCATTGATGCTGAGGNNNNNNNNNNNNGGGNNTTNACNANNNNNNNNNNNNNNNNNN
NTNNTTTGANNNNNNNNNCNNNNNNNNNTTNNGNNAAANNNNGNGGGAANAGGNNNCNNNANNNANCNNG
GNNNNN
